Addgene plasmid #250478: pPR-1_B_LN5N
Purpose: GRASP module to assemble sPPR proteins for RNA editing: module B_LN5N
Depositing lab: Ian Small. Depositing organization: University of Western Australia. Publication: GRASP: a modular toolkit for building synthetic pentatricopeptide repeat RNA-binding proteins. Dennis M, Low SY, Viljoen A, Pullakhandam A, Colas des Francs-Small C, Campbell-Clause L, Bond CS, Small I, Kwok van der Giezen FM. Nucleic Acids Res. 2025 Oct 28;53(20):gkaf1169. doi: 10.1093/nar/gkaf1169. PubMed 41224122.
Backbone
  Vector backbone: pAGM1311
  Backbone manufacturer: Sylvestre Marillonnet
  Vector type: Synthetic Biology
Growth in bacteria
  Bacterial resistance: Kanamycin, 50 μg/mL
  Growth temperature: 37°C
  Growth strain: DH5alpha
  Copy number: High Copy
Gene/Insert
  Gene/Insert name: B_LN5N
  Species: Synthetic
  Cloning method: Golden Gate
Terms and licenses: Academic/Nonprofit Terms; Industry Terms: Not Available to Industry
Depositor comments: GRASP kit for MoClo assembly of sPPR proteins is a library of 42 plasmids which can be combined to assemble sPPR proteins with 9, 14, or 19 motifs to target any RNA sequence of the same length. See the original publication for more information, and find code for analysis and script for GRASP assembly at https://github.com/farleykvdg/GRASP.
How to cite: pPR-1_B_LN5N was a gift from Ian Small (Addgene plasmid # 250478 ; http://n2t.net/addgene:250478 ; RRID:Addgene_250478)
