[The description below was written by a language model from this plasmid's Addgene catalogue record and pLannotate feature annotations shown in this document.]
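Description:
pPR-1_B_LN5N is a small (about 2.1 kb) synthetic-biology part plasmid built on the pAGM1311 MoClo cloning backbone. It is one of 42 modules in the GRASP kit for assembling synthetic pentatricopeptide repeat (sPPR) RNA-binding proteins. It is maintained in E. coli at high copy from a ColE1/pUC-type origin of replication. Selection is with kanamycin, through an aminoglycoside phosphotransferase gene (KanR) that the annotation places directly downstream of the bla (AmpR) promoter. There are no annotated promoters, terminators or tags around the insert, which fits a storage vector that donates a coding fragment rather than an expression construct.

The payload is the synthetic insert B_LN5N, introduced by Golden Gate cloning. In the feature table it appears only as a roughly 100 nt coding segment flagged by similarity to a fragment of an Arabidopsis thaliana PPR protein (PCMP-E29). This match reflects the PPR-like nature of the designed sequence, not a natural gene, since the record lists the insert as synthetic. The record does not explain the module name, which motif or motifs the fragment encodes, or which RNA base or bases it specifies. A short annotated lacI fragment is most likely a backbone remnant with no regulatory function here.

According to the depositor's notes, GRASP modules are combined by MoClo assembly to build sPPR proteins with 9, 14 or 19 motifs, each able to target an RNA sequence of the same length. The stated application is RNA editing. This plasmid supplies one such building block for those assemblies.
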