Features (pLannotate 1.2.2; 5 found; start..end, strand, type, name):
      9..104     +  CDS            PCMP-E29 (fragment): PP245_ARATH - Experimental evidence at transcript level: Swiss-Prot protein existence level 2. From Arabidopsis thaliana (Mouse-ear cress).
    218..322     +  promoter       AmpR promoter: bla
    323..1117    +  CDS            KanR: aminoglycoside phosphotransferase; aphA-3; confers resistance to kanamycin
   1288..1876    +  rep_origin     ori: high-copy-number ColE1/pMB1/pBR322/pUC origin of replication
   2059..2108    +  CDS            lacI (fragment): lac repressor; lacI; The lac repressor binds to the lac operator to inhibit transcription in E. coli. This inhibition can be relieved by adding lactose or isopropyl-β-D-thiogalactopyranoside (IPTG).
>Addgene plasmid #250478 | pPR-1_B_LN5N | addgene full sequence | sequence record 498622 | Addgene NGS Result
ACATACTCTTCGATAAGATGCCTGAAAGAAACGTTGTTTCTTGGAACGCAATGATCTCTGGTTACGCTCA
GAACGGTAGGATCGATGAGGCAAGATTGTCTTCACGAAGTGGCTCTTCAGTGGACGAAAGGGCCTCGTGA
TACGCCTATTTTTATAGGTTAATGTCATGATAATAATGGTTTCTTAGACGTCAGGTGGCACTTTTCGGGG
AAATGTGCGCGGAACCCCTATTTGTTTATTTTTCTAAATACATTCAAATATGTATCCGCTCATGAGACAA
TAACCCTGATAAATGCTTCAATAATATTGAAAAAGGAAGAGTATGGCTAAAATGAGAATATCACCGGAAT
TGAAAAAACTGATCGAAAAATACCGCTGCGTAAAAGATACGGAAGGAATGTCTCCTGCTAAGGTATATAA
GCTGGTGGGAGAAAATGAAAACCTATATTTAAAAATGACGGACAGCCGGTATAAAGGGACCACCTATGAT
GTGGAACGGGAAAAGGACATGATGCTATGGCTGGAAGGAAAGCTGCCTGTTCCAAAGGTCCTGCACTTTG
AACGGCATGATGGCTGGAGCAATCTGCTCATGAGTGAGGCCGATGGCGTCCTTTGCTCGGAAGAGTATGA
AGATGAACAAAGCCCTGAAAAGATTATCGAGCTGTATGCGGAGTGCATCAGGCTCTTTCACTCCATCGAC
ATATCGGATTGTCCCTATACGAATAGCTTAGACAGCCGCTTAGCCGAATTGGATTACTTACTGAATAACG
ATCTGGCCGATGTGGATTGCGAAAACTGGGAAGAGGACACTCCATTTAAAGATCCGCGCGAGCTGTATGA
TTTTTTAAAGACGGAAAAGCCCGAAGAGGAACTTGTCTTTTCCCACGGCGACCTGGGAGACAGCAACATC
TTTGTGAAAGATGGCAAAGTAAGTGGCTTTATTGATCTTGGGAGAAGCGGCAGGGCGGACAAGTGGTATG
ACATTGCCTTCTGCGTCCGGTCGCTCAGGGAGGATATCGGGGAAGAACAGTATGTCGAGCTATTTTTTGA
CTTACTGGGGATCAAGCCTGATTGGGAGAAAATAAAATATTATATTTTACTGGATGAATTGTTTTAGCTG
TCAGACCAAGTTTACTCATATATACTTTAGATTGATTTAAAACTTCATTTTTAATTTAAAAGGATCTAGG
TGAAGATCCTTTTTGATAATCTCATGACCAAAATCCCTTAACGTGAGTTTTCGTTCCACTGAGCGTCAGA
CCCCGTAGAAAAGATCAAAGGATCTTCTTGAGATCCTTTTTTTCTGCGCGTAATCTGCTGCTTGCAAACA
AAAAAACCACCGCTACCAGCGGTGGTTTGTTTGCCGGATCAAGAGCTACCAACTCTTTTTCCGAAGGTAA
CTGGCTTCAGCAGAGCGCAGATACCAAATACTGTTCTTCTAGTGTAGCCGTAGTTAGGCCACCACTTCAA
GAACTCTGTAGCACCGCCTACATACCTCGCTCTGCTAATCCTGTTACCAGTGGCTGCTGCCAGTGGCGAT
AAGTCGTGTCTTACCGGGTTGGACTCAAGACGATAGTTACCGGATAAGGCGCAGCGGTCGGGCTGAACGG
GGGGTTCGTGCACACAGCCCAGCTTGGAGCGAACGACCTACACCGAACTGAGATACCTACAGCGTGAGCT
ATGAGAAAGCGCCACGCTTCCCGAAGGGAGAAAGGCGGACAGGTATCCGGTAAGCGGCAGGGTCGGAACA
GGAGAGCGCACGAGGGAGCTTCCAGGGGGAAACGCCTGGTATCTTTATAGTCCTGTCGGGTTTCGCCACC
TCTGACTTGAGCGTCGATTTTTGTGATGCTCGTCAGGGGGGCGGAGCCTATGGAAAAACGCCAGCAACGC
GGCCTTTTTACGGTTCCTGGCCTTTTGCTGGCCTTTTGCTCACATGTTCTTTCCTGCGTTATCCCCTGAT
TCTGTGGATAACCGTATTACCGCCTTTGAGTGAGCTGATACCGCTCGCCGCAGCCGAACGACCGAGCGCA
GCGAGTCAGTGAGCGAGGAAGCGGAAGAGCGCCCAATACGCAAACCGCCTCTCCCCGCGCGTTGGCCGAT
TCATTAATCACTCTGTGAAG
