>Addgene plasmid #250478 | pPR-1_B_LN5N | depositor partial sequence | sequence record 494221 | B_LN5N
ACTCTTCGATAAGATGCCTGAAAGAAACGTTGTTTCTTGGAACGCAATGATCTCTGGTTACGCTCAGAAC
GGTAGGATCGATGAGGCAAGA
